Addgene plasmid #143308: TFORF1704
Purpose: Lentiviral vector for overexpressing transcription factor ORFs with unique 24-bp barcodes. Barcodes facilitate identification of transcription factors in pooled screens.
Depositing lab: Feng Zhang. Depositing organization: Broad Institute. Publication: A transcription factor atlas of directed differentiation. Joung J, Ma S, Tay T, Geiger-Schuller KR, Kirchgatterer PC, Verdine VK, Guo B, Arias-Garcia MA, Allen WE, Singh A, Kuksenko O, Abudayyeh OO, Gootenberg JS, Fu Z, Macrae RK, Buenrostro JD, Regev A, Zhang F. Cell. 2023 Jan 5;186(1):209-229.e26. doi: 10.1016/j.cell.2022.11.026. PubMed 36608654.
Backbone
  Vector backbone: pLX_TRC317
  Backbone manufacturer: Broad Institute Genetic Perturbation Platform
  Backbone size w/o insert (bp): 8264
  Vector type: Mammalian Expression, Lentiviral
  Selectable markers: Puromycin
Growth in bacteria
  Bacterial resistance: Ampicillin, 100 μg/mL
  Growth temperature: 37°C
  Growth strain: NEB Stable
  Copy number: High Copy
Gene/Insert
  Gene/Insert name: E2F3
  Species: H. sapiens (human)
  Insert size (bp): 1106
  Entrez Gene: E2F3 (a.k.a. E2F-3)
  Promoter: EF1a
  Cloning method: Unknown
  Sequencing primers: 5′ GGGTGGAGACTGAAGTTAGGCCAG; 3′ CACATAGCGTAAAAGGAGCAACATAG
Terms and licenses: Academic/Nonprofit Terms; Industry Terms: Not Available to Industry
Depositor comments: NM_001243076,ENST00000535432 . The transcription factor ORF portion of this plasmid was synthesized by Genewiz. Please test multiple small colonies in case of plasmid recombination. To make this collection available in a timely manner, a portion of this collection was not fully sequenced by Addgene. If an Addgene verified full plasmid sequence is not available, please contact us prior to placing an order to request the full sequence.
How to cite: TFORF1704 was a gift from Feng Zhang (Addgene plasmid # 143308 ; http://n2t.net/addgene:143308 ; RRID:Addgene_143308)
