[The description below was written by a language model from this plasmid's Addgene catalogue record and pLannotate feature annotations shown in this document.]
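Description:
TFORF1704 is a lentiviral mammalian expression plasmid built on the pLX_TRC317 backbone and carrying a human E2F3 open reading frame, one member of a barcoded transcription factor ORF collection. It is propagated in E. coli through a high-copy ColE1/pUC-type origin with ampicillin resistance (AmpR under its own bla promoter). An f1 origin and remnants of lac and T7/T3 promoter sequences are also present in the bacterial portion. The depositor notes that the plasmid can recombine, which is a common concern for LTR-containing vectors.

The viral cassette has a third-generation layout. An RSV promoter drives a truncated HIV-1 5' LTR, followed by the Ψ packaging signal with a gag fragment, the Rev response element, a cPPT/CTS and a self-inactivating ΔU3 3' LTR, with an SV40 polyadenylation signal downstream. Within the proviral region, an SV40 early promoter/origin drives puromycin N-acetyltransferase for selection of transduced cells. Further along, the strong constitutive EF-1α promoter drives the E2F3 ORF, with a WPRE downstream to enhance transcript expression. The annotation tool matched the ORF to mouse E2f3 by homology, but the catalogue records the insert as a synthesized human sequence of about 1.1 kb corresponding to a specific E2F3 transcript isoform. E2F3 is a DP-partnered, RB1-binding transcription factor involved in G1-to-S cell cycle control.

Each vector in the collection carries a unique 24-bp barcode, which is not annotated separately in the feature table. The barcode allows the overexpressed factor to be identified in pooled screens, such as those assessing transcription factor-driven directed differentiation.
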