Features (pLannotate 1.2.2; 31 found; start..end, strand, type, name):
      5..231     +  promoter       RSV promoter: Rous sarcoma virus enhancer/promoter
    232..412     +  LTR            5' LTR (truncated): truncated 5' long terminal repeat (LTR) from HIV-1
    459..584     +  misc_feature   HIV-1 Ψ: packaging signal of human immunodeficiency virus type 1
    568..931     +  CDS            HIV-1 gag (fragment): gag protein from human immunodeficiency virus 1; gag
   1077..1310    +  misc_feature   RRE: The Rev response element (RRE) of HIV-1 allows for Rev-dependent mRNA export from the nucleus to the cytoplasm.
   1687..1713    +  CDS            Rev (fragment): human immunodeficiency virus 1 (HIV-1) Rev protein; rev; enhances nuclear export of unspliced and incompletely spliced viral mRNAs
   1720..1743    +  promoter       SV40 promoter (fragment): SV40 early promoter
   1744..1815    +  promoter       SV40 promoter (fragment): SV40 enhancer and early promoter
   1839..1974    +  rep_origin     SV40 ori: SV40 origin of replication
   2020..2616    +  CDS            PuroR (fragment): puromycin N-acetyltransferase; pac from Streptomyces; confers resistance to puromycin
   2665..2782    +  misc_feature   cPPT/CTS: central polypurine tract and central termination sequence of HIV-1
   2847..2913    +  CDS            small t antigen (fragment): SV40 (simian virus 40) small t antigen
   2920..4098    +  promoter       EF-1α promoter: strong constitutive promoter for human elongation factor EF-1α
   4133..5116    +  CDS            E2f3 (fragment): E2F3_MOUSE - Experimental evidence at protein level: Swiss-Prot protein existence level 1. Transcription activator that binds DNA cooperatively with DP proteins through the E2 recognition site, 5'-TTTC[CG]CGC-3' found in the promoter region of a number of genes whose products are involved in cell cycle regulation or in DNA replication. The DRTF1/E2F complex functions in the control of cell-cycle progression from G1 to S phase. E2F3 binds specifically to RB1 in a cell-cycle dependent manner. Inhibits adipogenesis, probably through the repression of CEBPA binding to its target gene promoters (Pu
   5132..5185    +  promoter       U6 promoter (fragment): RNA polymerase III promoter for human U6 snRNA
   5227..5815    +  misc_feature   WPRE: woodchuck hepatitis virus posttranscriptional regulatory element
   5866..5885    +  misc_feature   cPPT/CTS (fragment): central polypurine tract and central termination sequence of HIV-1
   5887..6120    +  LTR            3' LTR (ΔU3): self-inactivating 3' long terminal repeat (LTR) from HIV-1
   6198..6319    +  polyA_signal   SV40 poly(A) signal: SV40 polyadenylation signal
   6359..6494    +  rep_origin     SV40 ori: SV40 origin of replication
   6515..6533    -  promoter       T7 promoter: promoter for bacteriophage T7 RNA polymerase
   6541..6696    +  CDS            lacZα (fragment): LacZα fragment of β-galactosidase; lacZ fragment
   6701..7129    +  rep_origin     f1 ori (sequence partly withheld): f1 bacteriophage origin of replication; arrow indicates direction of (+) strand synthesis
   7182..7286    +  promoter       AmpR promoter: bla
   7287..8147    +  CDS            AmpR: β-lactamase; bla; confers resistance to ampicillin, carbenicillin, and related antibiotics
   8318..8906    +  rep_origin     ori: high-copy-number ColE1/pMB1/pBR322/pUC origin of replication
   9089..9181    +  CDS            lacI (fragment): lac repressor; lacI; The lac repressor binds to the lac operator to inhibit transcription in E. coli. This inhibition can be relieved by adding lactose or isopropyl-β-D-thiogalactopyranoside (IPTG).
   9194..9215    +  protein_bind   CAP binding site: CAP binding activates transcription in the presence of cAMP. E. coli catabolite activator protein
   9230..9260    +  promoter       lac promoter: promoter for the E. coli lac operon
   9268..9284    +  protein_bind   lac operator: The lac repressor binds to the lac operator to inhibit transcription in E. coli. This inhibition can be relieved by adding lactose or isopropyl-β-D-thiogalactopyranoside (IPTG). lac repressor encoded by lacI
   9329..9347    +  promoter       T3 promoter: promoter for bacteriophage T3 RNA polymerase
>Addgene plasmid #143308 | TFORF1704 | addgene full sequence | sequence record 400327 | Addgene NGS Result
TTAATGTAGTCTTATGCAATACTCTTGTAGTCTTGCAACATGGTAACGATGAGTTAGCAACATGCCTTAC
AAGGAGAGAAAAAGCACCGTGCATGCCGATTGGTGGAAGTAAGGTGGTACGATCGTGCCTTATTAGGAAG
GCAACAGACGGGTCTGACATGGATTGGACGAACCACTGAATTGCCGCATTGCAGAGATATTGTATTTAAG
TGCCTAGCTCGATACATAAACGGGTCTCTCTGGTTAGACCAGATCTGAGCCTGGGAGCTCTCTGGCTAAC
TAGGGAACCCACTGCTTAAGCCTCAATAAAGCTTGCCTTGAGTGCTTCAAGTAGTGTGTGCCCGTCTGTT
GTGTGACTCTGGTAACTAGAGATCCCTCAGACCCTTTTAGTCAGTGTGGAAAATCTCTAGCAGTGGCGCC
CGAACAGGGACTTGAAAGCGAAAGGGAAACCAGAGGAGCTCTCTCGACGCAGGACTCGGCTTGCTGAAGC
GCGCACGGCAAGAGGCGAGGGGCGGCGACTGGTGAGTACGCCAAAAATTTTGACTAGCGGAGGCTAGAAG
GAGAGAGATGGGTGCGAGAGCGTCAGTATTAAGCGGGGGAGAATTAGATCGCGATGGGAAAAAATTCGGT
TAAGGCCAGGGGGAAAGAAAAAATATAAATTAAAACATATAGTATGGGCAAGCAGGGAGCTAGAACGATT
CGCAGTTAATCCTGGCCTGTTAGAAACATCAGAAGGCTGTAGACAAATACTGGGACAGCTACAACCATCC
CTTCAGACAGGATCAGAAGAACTTAGATCATTATATAATACAGTAGCAACCCTCTATTGTGTGCATCAAA
GGATAGAGATAAAAGACACCAAGGAAGCTTTAGACAAGATAGAGGAAGAGCAAAACAAAAGTAAGACCAC
CGCACAGCAAGCGGCCGCTGATCTTCAGACCTGGAGGAGGAGATATGAGGGACAATTGGAGAAGTGAATT
ATATAAATATAAAGTAGTAAAAATTGAACCATTAGGAGTAGCACCCACCAAGGCAAAGAGAAGAGTGGTG
CAGAGAGAAAAAAGAGCAGTGGGAATAGGAGCTTTGTTCCTTGGGTTCTTGGGAGCAGCAGGAAGCACTA
TGGGCGCAGCGTCAATGACGCTGACGGTACAGGCCAGACAATTATTGTCTGGTATAGTGCAGCAGCAGAA
CAATTTGCTGAGGGCTATTGAGGCGCAACAGCATCTGTTGCAACTCACAGTCTGGGGCATCAAGCAGCTC
CAGGCAAGAATCCTGGCTGTGGAAAGATACCTAAAGGATCAACAGCTCCTGGGGATTTGGGGTTGCTCTG
GAAAACTCATTTGCACCACTGCTGTGCCTTGGAATGCTAGTTGGAGTAATAAATCTCTGGAACAGATTTG
GAATCACACGACCTGGATGGAGTGGGACAGAGAAATTAACAATTACACAAGCTTAATACACTCCTTAATT
GAAGAATCGCAAAACCAGCAAGAAAAGAATGAACAAGAATTATTGGAATTAGATAAATGGGCAAGTTTGT
GGAATTGGTTTAACATAACAAATTGGCTGTGGTATATAAAATTATTCATAATGATAGTAGGAGGCTTGGT
AGGTTTAAGAATAGTTTTTGCTGTACTTTCTATAGTGAATAGAGTTAGGCAGGGATATTCACCATTATCG
TTTCAGACCCACCTCCCAACCCCGAGGGGACCCATGCATTGCATCTCAATTAGTCAGCAACCAGGTGTGG
AAAGTCCCCAGGCTCCCCAGCAGGCAGAAGTATGCAAAGCATGCGTCTCAATTAGTCAGCAACCATAGTC
CCGCCCCTAACTCCGCCCATCCCGCCCCTAACTCCGCCCAGTTCCGCCCATTCTCCGCCCCATGGCTGAC
TAATTTTTTTTATTTATGCAGAGGCCGAGGCCGCCTCGGCCTCTGAGCTATTCCAGAAGTAGTGAGGAGG
CTTTTTTGGAGGCCTAGGCTTTTGCAAAAAGCTTTCTAGAGGTACCACCGGAGCTTACCATGACCGAGTA
CAAGCCCACGGTGCGCCTCGCCACCCGCGACGACGTCCCCAGGGCCGTACGCACCCTCGCCGCCGCGTTC
GCCGACTACCCCGCCACGCGCCACACCGTCGATCCGGACCGCCACATCGAGCGGGTCACCGAGCTGCAAG
AACTCTTCCTCACGCGCGTCGGGCTCGACATCGGCAAGGTGTGGGTCGCGGACGACGGCGCCGCCGTGGC
GGTCTGGACCACGCCGGAGAGCGTCGAAGCGGGGGCGGTGTTCGCCGAGATCGGCCCGCGCATGGCCGAG
TTGAGCGGTTCCCGGCTGGCCGCGCAGCAACAGATGGAAGGCCTCCTGGCGCCGCACCGGCCCAAGGAGC
CCGCGTGGTTCCTGGCCACCGTCGGCGTCTCGCCCGACCACCAGGGCAAGGGTCTGGGCAGCGCCGTCGT
GCTCCCCGGAGTGGAGGCGGCCGAGCGCGCCGGGGTGCCCGCCTTCCTGGAGACCTCCGCGCCCCGCAAC
CTCCCCTTCTACGAGCGGCTCGGCTTCACCGTCACCGCCGACGTCGAGGTGCCCGAAGGACCGCGCACCT
GGTGCATGACCCGCAAGCCCGGTGCCAGTTAACGAATTCTAGATCTTGAGACAAATGGCAGTATTCATCC
ACAATTTTAAAAGAAAAGGGGGGATTGGGGGGTACAGTGCAGGGGAAAGAATAGTAGACATAATAGCAAC
AGACATACAAACTAAAGAATTACAAAAACAAATTACAAAAATTCAAAATTTTCGGGTTTATTACAGGGAC
AGCAGAGATCCACTTTGGCGCCGGCTCGAGGCCTGCAGGTGCAAAGATGGATAAAGTTTTAAACAGAGAG
GAATCTTTGCAGCTAATGGACCTTCTAGGTCTTGAAAGGAGTGGGAATTGGCTCCGGTGCCCGTCAGTGG
GCAGAGCGCACATCGCCCACAGTCCCCGAGAAGTTGGGGGGAGGGGTCGGCAATTGAACCGGTGCCTAGA
GAAGGTGGCGCGGGGTAAACTGGGAAAGTGATGTCGTGTACTGGCTCCGCCTTTTTCCCGAGGGTGGGGG
AGAACCGTATATAAGTGCAGTAGTCGCCGTGAACGTTCTTTTTCGCAACGGGTTTGCCGCCAGAACACAG
GTAAGTGCCGTGTGTGGTTCCCGCGGGCCTGGCCTCTTTACGGGTTATGGCCCTTGCGTGCCTTGAATTA
CTTCCACCTGGCTGCAGTACGTGATTCTTGATCCCGAGCTTCGGGTTGGAAGTGGGTGGGAGAGTTCGAG
GCCTTGCGCTTAAGGAGCCCCTTCGCCTCGTGCTTGAGTTGAGGCCTGGCCTGGGCGCTGGGGCCGCCGC
GTGCGAATCTGGTGGCACCTTCGCGCCTGTCTCGCTGCTTTCGATAAGTCTCTAGCCATTTAAAATTTTT
GATGACCTGCTGCGACGCTTTTTTTCTGGCAAGATAGTCTTGTAAATGCGGGCCAAGATCTGCACACTGG
TATTTCGGTTTTTGGGGCCGCGGGCGGCGACGGGGCCCGTGCGTCCCAGCGCACATGTTCGGCGAGGCGG
GGCCTGCGAGCGCGGCCACCGAGAATCGGACGGGGGTAGTCTCAAGCTGGCCGGCCTGCTCTGGTGCCTG
GCCTCGCGCCGCCGTGTATCGCCCCGCCCTGGGCGGCAAGGCTGGCCCGGTCGGCACCAGTTGCGTGAGC
GGAAAGATGGCCGCTTCCCGGCCCTGCTGCAGGGAGCTCAAAATGGAGGACGCGGCGCTCGGGAGAGCGG
GCGGGTGAGTCACCCACACAAAGGAAAAGGGCCTTTCCGTCCTCAGCCGTCGCTTCATGTGACTCCACGG
AGTACCGGGCGCCGTCCAGGCACCTCGATTAGTTCTCGAGCTTTTGGAGTACGTCGTCTTTAGGTTGGGG
GGAGGGGTTTTATGCGATGGAGTTTCCCCACACTGAGTGGGTGGAGACTGAAGTTAGGCCAGCTTGGCAC
TTGATGTAATTCTCCTTGGAATTTGCCCTTTTTGAGTTTGGATCTTGGTTCATTCTCAAGCCTCAGACAG
TGGTTCAAAGTTTTTTTCTTCCATTTCAGGTGTCGTGAGGCTAGCACCGCCACCATGCCCTTACAGCAGC
AGGCAAAGCGAAGGCTGGAGCTAGGAGAAAGCGGTCATCAGTACCTCTCAGATGGTTTAAAAACCCCCAA
GGGCAAAGGAAGAGCTGCACTACGAAGTCCAGATAGTCCAAAAAAAAAAACGCGGTATGATACGTCTCTT
GGTCTGCTCACCAAGAAGTTCATTCAGCTCCTGAGCCAGTCACCCGATGGGGTATTGGATTTGAACAAGG
CAGCAGAAGTGCTAAAAGTGCAAAAGAGAAGGATTTATGATATCACCAACGTTCTGGAAGGCATCCACCT
CATTAAGAAGAAGTCTAAAAACAACGTCCAATGGATGGGCTGCAGTCTGTCTGAGGATGGGGGCATGCTG
GCCCAGTGTCAAGGCCTGTCAAAAGAAGTGACCGAGCTCAGTCAGGAAGAGAAGAAATTAGATGAACTGA
TCCAAAGCTGCACCCTGGACCTCAAACTGTTAACCGAGGATTCAGAGAATCAAAGGTTAGCTTATGTTAC
ATATCAAGATATTCGAAAAATTAGTGGCCTTAAAGACCAAACTGTTATAGTTGTGAAAGCCCCTCCAGAA
ACAAGACTTGAAGTGCCTGACTCAATAGAGAGCCTACAAATACATTTGGCAAGTACCCAAGGGCCCATTG
AGGTTTACTTATGTCCAGAAGAGACTGAAACACACAGTCCAATGAAAACAAACAACCAAGACCACAATGG
GAATATCCCTAAACCCGCTTCCAAAGACTTGGCTTCAACCAACTCAGGACATAGCGATTGCTCAGTTTCT
ATGGGAAACCTTTCTCCTCTGGCCTCCCCAGCCAACCTCTTACAGCAGACTGAGGACCAAATTCCTTCCA
ACCTAGAAGGACCGTTTGTGAACTTACTGCCTCCCCTGCTGCAAGAGGACTATCTCCTGAGCCTCGGGGA
GGAGGAAGGCATCAGCGATCTCTTCGATGCTTACGATTTGGAAAAGCTCCCACTGGTGGAAGACTTCATG
TGTAGTTAGTAATGAACTAGTCCGTAACTTGAAAGTATTTCGATTTCTTGGCTTTATATATCTTGTGGAA
AGGACGACCATAGTAAGACTCAGTTTGTTGGACGCGTTAAGTCGACAATCAACCTCTGGATTACAAAATT
TGTGAAAGATTGACTGGTATTCTTAACTATGTTGCTCCTTTTACGCTATGTGGATACGCTGCTTTAATGC
CTTTGTATCATGCTATTGCTTCCCGTATGGCTTTCATTTTCTCCTCCTTGTATAAATCCTGGTTGCTGTC
TCTTTATGAGGAGTTGTGGCCCGTTGTCAGGCAACGTGGCGTGGTGTGCACTGTGTTTGCTGACGCAACC
CCCACTGGTTGGGGCATTGCCACCACCTGTCAGCTCCTTTCCGGGACTTTCGCTTTCCCCCTCCCTATTG
CCACGGCGGAACTCATCGCCGCCTGCCTTGCCCGCTGCTGGACAGGGGCTCGGCTGTTGGGCACTGACAA
TTCCGTGGTGTTGTCGGGGAAATCATCGTCCTTTCCTTGGCTGCTCGCCTGTGTTGCCACCTGGATTCTG
CGCGGGACGTCCTTCTGCTACGTCCCTTCGGCCCTCAATCCAGCGGACCTTCCTTCCCGCGGCCTGCTGC
CGGCTCTGCGGCCTCTTCCGCGTCTTCGCCTTCGCCCTCAGACGAGTCGGATCTCCCTTTGGGCCGCCTC
CCCGCGTCGACTTTAAGACCAATGACTTACAAGGCAGCTGTAGATCTTAGCCACTTTTTAAAAGAAAAGG
GGGGACTGGAAGGGCTAATTCACTCCCAACGAAGACAAGATCTGCTTTTTGCTTGTACTGGGTCTCTCTG
GTTAGACCAGATCTGAGCCTGGGAGCTCTCTGGCTAACTAGGGAACCCACTGCTTAAGCCTCAATAAAGC
TTGCCTTGAGTGCTTCAAGTAGTGTGTGCCCGTCTGTTGTGTGACTCTGGTAACTAGAGATCCCTCAGAC
CCTTTTAGTCAGTGTGGAAAATCTCTAGCAGTACGTATAGTAGTTCATGTCATCTTATTATTCAGTATTT
ATAACTTGCAAAGAAATGAATATCAGAGAGTGAGAGGAACTTGTTTATTGCAGCTTATAATGGTTACAAA
TAAAGCAATAGCATCACAAATTTCACAAATAAAGCATTTTTTTCACTGCATTCTAGTTGTGGTTTGTCCA
AACTCATCAATGTATCTTATCATGTCTGGCTCTAGCTATCCCGCCCCTAACTCCGCCCATCCCGCCCCTA
ACTCCGCCCAGTTCCGCCCATTCTCCGCCCCATGGCTGACTAATTTTTTTTATTTATGCAGAGGCCGAGG
CCGCCTCGGCCTCTGAGCTATTCCAGAAGTAGTGAGGAGGCTTTTTTGGAGGCCTAGGGACGTACCCAAT
TCGCCCTATAGTGAGTCGTATTACGCGCGCTCACTGGCCGTCGTTTTACAACGTCGTGACTGGGAAAACC
CTGGCGTTACCCAACTTAATCGCCTTGCAGCACATCCCCCTTTCGCCAGCTGGCGTAATAGCGAAGAGGC
CCGCACCGATCGCCCTTCCCAACAGTTGCGCAGCCTGAATGGCGAATGGG
[124 nt withheld, positions 6701-6824]
C
[91 nt withheld, positions 6826-6916]
A
[49 nt withheld, positions 6918-6966]
CCTTTGACGTTGGAGTCCACGTTCTTT
[37 nt withheld, positions 6994-7030]
ACCCTATCTCGGTCTATTCTTTTGATTTATAAGGGATTTTGCCGATTTCGGCCTATTGGTTAAAAAATGA
GCTGATTTAACAAAAATTTAACGCGAATTTTAACAAAATATTAACGCTTACAATTTAGGTGGCACTTTTC
GGGGAAATGTGCGCGGAACCCCTATTTGTTTATTTTTCTAAATACATTCAAATATGTATCCGCTCATGAG
ACAATAACCCTGATAAATGCTTCAATAATATTGAAAAAGGAAGAGTATGAGTATTCAACATTTCCGTGTC
GCCCTTATTCCCTTTTTTGCGGCATTTTGCCTTCCTGTTTTTGCTCACCCAGAAACGCTGGTGAAAGTAA
AAGATGCTGAAGATCAGTTGGGTGCACGAGTGGGTTACATCGAACTGGATCTCAACAGCGGTAAGATCCT
TGAGAGTTTTCGCCCCGAAGAACGTTTTCCAATGATGAGCACTTTTAAAGTTCTGCTATGTGGCGCGGTA
TTATCCCGTATTGACGCCGGGCAAGAGCAACTCGGTCGCCGCATACACTATTCTCAGAATGACTTGGTTG
AGTACTCACCAGTCACAGAAAAGCATCTTACGGATGGCATGACAGTAAGAGAATTATGCAGTGCTGCCAT
AACCATGAGTGATAACACTGCGGCCAACTTACTTCTGACAACGATCGGAGGACCGAAGGAGCTAACCGCT
TTTTTGCACAACATGGGGGATCATGTAACTCGCCTTGATCGTTGGGAACCGGAGCTGAATGAAGCCATAC
CAAACGACGAGCGTGACACCACGATGCCTGTAGCAATGGCAACAACGTTGCGCAAACTATTAACTGGCGA
ACTACTTACTCTAGCTTCCCGGCAACAATTAATAGACTGGATGGAGGCGGATAAAGTTGCAGGACCACTT
CTGCGCTCGGCCCTTCCGGCTGGCTGGTTTATTGCTGATAAATCTGGAGCCGGTGAGCGTGGGTCTCGCG
GTATCATTGCAGCACTGGGGCCAGATGGTAAGCCCTCCCGTATCGTAGTTATCTACACGACGGGGAGTCA
GGCAACTATGGATGAACGAAATAGACAGATCGCTGAGATAGGTGCCTCACTGATTAAGCATTGGTAACTG
TCAGACCAAGTTTACTCATATATACTTTAGATTGATTTAAAACTTCATTTTTAATTTAAAAGGATCTAGG
TGAAGATCCTTTTTGATAATCTCATGACCAAAATCCCTTAACGTGAGTTTTCGTTCCACTGAGCGTCAGA
CCCCGTAGAAAAGATCAAAGGATCTTCTTGAGATCCTTTTTTTCTGCGCGTAATCTGCTGCTTGCAAACA
AAAAAACCACCGCTACCAGCGGTGGTTTGTTTGCCGGATCAAGAGCTACCAACTCTTTTTCCGAAGGTAA
CTGGCTTCAGCAGAGCGCAGATACCAAATACTGTTCTTCTAGTGTAGCCGTAGTTAGGCCACCACTTCAA
GAACTCTGTAGCACCGCCTACATACCTCGCTCTGCTAATCCTGTTACCAGTGGCTGCTGCCAGTGGCGAT
AAGTCGTGTCTTACCGGGTTGGACTCAAGACGATAGTTACCGGATAAGGCGCAGCGGTCGGGCTGAACGG
GGGGTTCGTGCACACAGCCCAGCTTGGAGCGAACGACCTACACCGAACTGAGATACCTACAGCGTGAGCT
ATGAGAAAGCGCCACGCTTCCCGAAGGGAGAAAGGCGGACAGGTATCCGGTAAGCGGCAGGGTCGGAACA
GGAGAGCGCACGAGGGAGCTTCCAGGGGGAAACGCCTGGTATCTTTATAGTCCTGTCGGGTTTCGCCACC
TCTGACTTGAGCGTCGATTTTTGTGATGCTCGTCAGGGGGGCGGAGCCTATGGAAAAACGCCAGCAACGC
GGCCTTTTTACGGTTCCTGGCCTTTTGCTGGCCTTTTGCTCACATGTTCTTTCCTGCGTTATCCCCTGAT
TCTGTGGATAACCGTATTACCGCCTTTGAGTGAGCTGATACCGCTCGCCGCAGCCGAACGACCGAGCGCA
GCGAGTCAGTGAGCGAGGAAGCGGAAGAGCGCCCAATACGCAAACCGCCTCTCCCCGCGCGTTGGCCGAT
TCATTAATGCAGCTGGCACGACAGGTTTCCCGACTGGAAAGCGGGCAGTGAGCGCAACGCAATTAATGTG
AGTTAGCTCACTCATTAGGCACCCCAGGCTTTACACTTTATGCTTCCGGCTCGTATGTTGTGTGGAATTG
TGAGCGGATAACAATTTCACACAGGAAACAGCTATGACCATGATTACGCCAAGCGCGCAATTAACCCTCA
CTAAAGGGAACAAAAGCTGGAGCTGCAAGC
