>Addgene plasmid #143308 | TFORF1704 | depositor partial sequence | sequence record 282062 | Insert
ACCGCCACCATGCCCTTACAGCAGCAGGCAAAGCGAAGGCTGGAGCTAGGAGAAAGCGGTCATCAGTACC
TCTCAGATGGTTTAAAAACCCCCAAGGGCAAAGGAAGAGCTGCACTACGAAGTCCAGATAGTCCAAAAAA
AAAAACGCGGTATGATACGTCTCTTGGTCTGCTCACCAAGAAGTTCATTCAGCTCCTGAGCCAGTCACCC
GATGGGGTATTGGATTTGAACAAGGCAGCAGAAGTGCTAAAAGTGCAAAAGAGAAGGATTTATGATATCA
CCAACGTTCTGGAAGGCATCCACCTCATTAAGAAGAAGTCTAAAAACAACGTCCAATGGATGGGCTGCAG
TCTGTCTGAGGATGGGGGCATGCTGGCCCAGTGTCAAGGCCTGTCAAAAGAAGTGACCGAGCTCAGTCAG
GAAGAGAAGAAATTAGATGAACTGATCCAAAGCTGCACCCTGGACCTCAAACTGTTAACCGAGGATTCAG
AGAATCAAAGGTTAGCTTATGTTACATATCAAGATATTCGAAAAATTAGTGGCCTTAAAGACCAAACTGT
TATAGTTGTGAAAGCCCCTCCAGAAACAAGACTTGAAGTGCCTGACTCAATAGAGAGCCTACAAATACAT
TTGGCAAGTACCCAAGGGCCCATTGAGGTTTACTTATGTCCAGAAGAGACTGAAACACACAGTCCAATGA
AAACAAACAACCAAGACCACAATGGGAATATCCCTAAACCCGCTTCCAAAGACTTGGCTTCAACCAACTC
AGGACATAGCGATTGCTCAGTTTCTATGGGAAACCTTTCTCCTCTGGCCTCCCCAGCCAACCTCTTACAG
CAGACTGAGGACCAAATTCCTTCCAACCTAGAAGGACCGTTTGTGAACTTACTGCCTCCCCTGCTGCAAG
AGGACTATCTCCTGAGCCTCGGGGAGGAGGAAGGCATCAGCGATCTCTTCGATGCTTACGATTTGGAAAA
GCTCCCACTGGTGGAAGACTTCATGTGTAGTTAGTAATGAACTAGTCCGTAACTTGAAAGTATTTCGATT
TCTTGGCTTTATATATCTTGTGGAAAGGACGACCATAGTAAGACTCAGTTTGTTGG
