>Addgene plasmid #143308 | TFORF1704 | depositor partial sequence | sequence record 282063 | Barcode
CCATAGTAAGACTCAGTTTGTTGG
